Addgene plasmid #19325: pCFJ68 - Exp5605_Punc-122::GFP::unc-54utr
Depositing lab: Erik Jorgensen. Depositing organization: University of Utah. Publication: Single-copy insertion of transgenes in Caenorhabditis elegans. Christian Frøkjær-Jensen, M Wayne Davis, Christopher E Hopkins, Blake J Newman, Jason M Thumme, Søren-Peter Olesen, Morten Grunnet & Erik M Jorgensen. 10.1038/ng.248 PubMed 18953339.
Backbone
  Vector backbone: N/A
  Backbone size w/o insert (bp): 2448
  Vector type: Worm Expression
Growth in bacteria
  Bacterial resistance: Ampicillin, 100 μg/mL
  Growth temperature: 37°C
  Growth strain: DH5alpha
  Copy number: High Copy
Gene/Insert
  Gene/Insert name: Punc-122::GFP (alt names: unc-122:GFP; ttTI5605)
  Species: C. elegans (nematode)
  Insert size (bp): 7111
  Cloning method: Restriction Enzyme
  Sequencing primers: 5′ n/a
Terms and licenses: Academic/Nonprofit Terms; Industry Terms: Not Available to Industry
Depositor comments: Use this plasmid as a positive control for insertion frequency by MosSCI at ttTi5605 locus. Correct insertion will give dim (not visible on dissection scope) fluorescence in the coelomycytes.
How to cite: pCFJ68 - Exp5605_Punc-122::GFP::unc-54utr was a gift from Erik Jorgensen (Addgene plasmid # 19325 ; http://n2t.net/addgene:19325 ; RRID:Addgene_19325)
