[The description below was written by a language model from this plasmid's Addgene catalogue record and pLannotate feature annotations shown in this document.]
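Description:
pCFJ68 (Exp5605_Punc-122::GFP::unc-54utr) is a C. elegans expression and targeting plasmid made for Mos1-mediated single-copy insertion (MosSCI) at the ttTi5605 locus. It is maintained in E. coli as a high-copy plasmid through a ColE1/pUC-type origin and is selected with ampicillin via the β-lactamase gene and its bla promoter. The record does not name a backbone, listing only a bacterial portion of about 2.4 kb and a nematode insert of about 7.1 kb. The annotated sequence totals 9,549 nt.

The payload is a GFP reporter, annotated as an Aequorea victoria-derived green fluorescent protein. According to the construct name, it is driven by the unc-122 promoter and terminated by the unc-54 3′ UTR, although neither element is annotated in the feature table. The table also shows an unc-119 coding sequence on the opposite strand. In MosSCI vectors this gene usually serves as a rescue marker for identifying transformants in unc-119 mutant worms, but the record does not state that role. Gateway attB1, attB2, attB3 and attB4 sites are scattered through the plasmid, which suggests that parts of it came from multisite Gateway recombination, even though the catalogue lists restriction enzyme cloning. Short hits to C. elegans genes (aex-5, GSLG1) may reflect genomic or promoter sequence. The small rop, lacZα, bom, M13 and P element matches are probably vector remnants or chance matches.

The depositor recommends the plasmid as a positive control for measuring MosSCI insertion frequency at ttTi5605. Correct single-copy integration gives dim GFP fluorescence in the coelomocytes, too faint to see on a dissecting microscope.
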