Features (pLannotate 1.2.2; 17 found; start..end, strand, type, name):
   1437..1461    +  protein_bind   attB2: mutant version of attB; recombination site for the Gateway® BP reaction BP Clonase™
   1756..2616    +  CDS            sg25: sg25 is a basic (constitutively fluorescent) green fluorescent protein published in 1997, derived from Aequorea victoria.
   3237..3389    +  CDS            aex-5 (fragment): AEX5_CAEEL - Also known as kpc-3 From Caenorhabditis elegans.
   3517..3552    +  CDS            rop (fragment): Rop protein, which maintains plasmids at low copy number; rop
   3917..4759    -  CDS            unc-119: UN119_CAEEL - Experimental evidence at protein level: Swiss-Prot protein existence level 1. Myristoyl-binding protein that acts as a cargo adapter: specifically binds the myristoyl moiety of a subset of N-terminally myristoylated proteins and is required for their localization. Plays a key role in ciliary membrane localization of proteins. Required for the establishment or function of the nervous system. From Caenorhabditis elegans.
   4870..4887    +  misc_feature   P element 5' end (fragment): No description available
   5753..5773    -  protein_bind   attB1: mutant version of attB; core recombination site for the Gateway® BP reaction BP Clonase™
   5788..6003    +  CDS            GSLG1_CAEEL (fragment): Experimental evidence at protein level: Swiss-Prot protein existence level 1. From Caenorhabditis elegans.
   6481..6497    +  CDS            M13 gene XI (fragment): pXI; XI; phage assembly
   7113..7133    -  protein_bind   attB4: mutant version of attB; core recombination site for the Gateway® BP reaction BP Clonase™
   7315..7903    -  rep_origin     ori: high-copy-number ColE1/pMB1/pBR322/pUC origin of replication
   8074..8934    -  CDS            AmpR: β-lactamase; bla; confers resistance to ampicillin, carbenicillin, and related antibiotics
   8935..9039    -  promoter       AmpR promoter: bla
   9134..9169    +  CDS            rop (fragment): Rop protein, which maintains plasmids at low copy number; rop
   9271..9370    +  misc_feature   bom (fragment): basis of mobility region from pBR322
   9376..9533    -  CDS            lacZα (fragment): LacZα fragment of β-galactosidase; lacZ fragment
   9537..8       +  protein_bind   attB3 (across the origin): mutant version of attB; core recombination site for the Gateway® BP reaction BP Clonase™
>Addgene plasmid #19325 | pCFJ68 - Exp5605_Punc-122::GFP::unc-54utr | depositor full sequence | sequence record 8982 | Author sequence
TAAAGTTGCTGTTTTTGAACACGGCGATATGTATCTGTAGATCATCCCCAATTTTCAACAATGAATCTAA
ATACTGAACTTTTTGTGTAATCTTTAGTGCAGAAAAATGACCAAAATCAGCGATTTTCCGATTATACCCA
AAATATCTCAGCTCAATGAGCACCTATAAAAATGTAAAAATAAAGAAAGTAGTCGAACCATATTTTGTAA
AGGCTAAAAAACTGAATAAATTTTTATCCATCCAGCGCGGCGTTACAATCCGTGGCCCATGTCACGCACG
GCTTTCAAAGAAAAAAAAACAGTCTGTTTGCGCGACATCGATCTGGCAAAAATCCTAAAAACGACTATGC
GTGGCTCACTTTATATTAATATGAAAAATACAAACTTGGTGGTGCAGGTGCTGCAGAGGCCATCGATGAA
GAAGTGGAGGCCTTGTTGTCGATCTACAAAATTGTATGGTTGTTTGAGATTTTCCTTGAAACGCTCTCAA
TCTTGGATATGATATAAATTCTGGATAAGATATGATGGATATGATCTATGTTTGATAGAGTGCATTTGAA
AGGATAACGGCCCTGCAGACATTTTTGAAAAAATAACAAACATTTAATTTTCTCACTCGTTTAGGCTATT
CCCCTATTTTTGATATTCCTTCGCACATATGAAAACTACTTTTTTTCGAAACTGTTAACTCCAGAATTTA
TAAATCTATAGCCCTTACTTGATTATTTATTATCATGGTTACTCACCTCATGTCTCTTTCTCTTTTCAAG
AAGTCTTCGTTCATATCTGTTGTCTCTTTCCTCCTTTTGAATCTCTGCTTTGCTCTTCGCCATTGTTTCC
TGAAAATAATGTAACTTGAATTGTGTAATATACTTTTTTAATTTGAATTTGGCTTGTAACGCGGAATCAC
TACGTGCGGGATCATTTCTTACTAGAAAACCCAGAAAATGCCATATTTCACTTATCTCGGGGTCATTTCT
AATTAGAAAAGCTACAAAAACCATTTCTAATTACGGTGACTTTAGAACTGGTCGAAATAGCTAATTAGAA
ATGGGTTTTTGCTAATTAGAGGTGACTCTATGTTATCTGAGTAAGCCTCGTTTGTATGTAAACTCACAGT
ACTAATAAATGCAAGACACCCGGGTTTGTCTAGATATGAAATAATTGAAATATCAATTCTGACAGACAAT
AATGGTAATCTTGATAAGGAGTTCCACGCCCAGGAGAACACGTTAGTTTTCTTGTTTTTGATTGCGTGCG
TTATTTTGGAGAAAAACTCGATTTTTTACAAAATAATTTTTTGAAAGGAACACTGTTCAATAAGTTTTGT
CTTTTTTCTCAGTTGTGATACGGTTTTTTATTCTTTTTTGTAGTTATACAGAAGACCGTTACGAAACAGA
CTGATATCGAAACAAACACTGATCTTACTTGCACTTACCACTTTGTACAAGAAAGCTGGGTGACACGCAG
TTTCCCTCATTTCTCATCCTTCACGCAATATTTGGAGACTTATTCTAAACATTTCCAAAACCCCACGGAA
ATGACTATCAGTCAACAATTTGTTTATTCTACGTGCATATCATATTACCACTATATTCTGGCAACTAGCA
TGAAATTTTACTTCATTGGGCTCACAATATGGTTGCGACAGGATCCCCGGGATTGGCCAAAGGACCCAAA
GGTATGTTTCGAATGATACTAACATAACATAGAACATTTTCAGGAGGACCCTTGAGGGTACCGGTAGAAA
AAATGAGTAAAGGAGAAGAACTTTTCACTGGAGTTGTCCCAATTCTTGTTGAATTAGATGGTGATGTTAA
TGGGCACAAATTTTCTGTCAGTGGAGAGGGTGAAGGTGATGCAACATACGGAAAACTTACCCTTAAATTT
ATTTGCACTACTGGAAAACTACCTGTTCCATGGGTAAGTTTAAACATATATATACTAACTAACCCTGATT
ATTTAAATTTTCAGCCAACACTTGTCACTACTTTCTGTTATGGTGTTCAATGCTTCTCGAGATACCCAGA
TCATATGAAACGGCATGACTTTTTCAAGAGTGCCATGCCCGAAGGTTATGTACAGGAAAGAACTATATTT
TTCAAAGATGACGGGAACTACAAGACACGTAAGTTTAAACAGTTCGGTACTAACTAACCATACATATTTA
AATTTTCAGGTGCTGAAGTCAAGTTTGAAGGTGATACCCTTGTTAATAGAATCGAGTTAAAAGGTATTGA
TTTTAAAGAAGATGGAAACATTCTTGGACACAAATTGGAATACAACTATAACTCACACAATGTATACATC
ATGGCAGACAAACAAAAGAATGGAATCAAAGTTGTAAGTTTAAACTTGGACTTACTAACTAACGGATTAT
ATTTAAATTTTCAGAACTTCAAAATTAGACACAACATTGAAGATGGAAGCGTTCAACTAGCAGACCATTA
TCAACAAAATACTCCAATTGGCGATGGCCCTGTCCTTTTACCAGACAACCATTACCTGTCCACACAATCT
GCCCTTTCGAAAGATCCCAACGAAAAGAGAGACCACATGGTCCTTCTTGAGTTTGTAACAGCTGCTGGGA
TTACACATGGCATGGATGAACTATACAAATAGCATTCGTAGAATTCCAACTGAGCGCCGGTCGCTACCAT
TACCAACTTGTCTGGTGTCAAAAATAATAGGGGCCGCTGTCATCAGAGTAAGTTTAAACTGAGTTCTACT
AACTAACGAGTAATATTTAAATTTTCAGCATCTCGCGCCCGTGCCTCTGACTTCTAAGTCCAATTACTCT
TCAACATCCCTACATGCTCTTTCTCCCTGTGCTCCCACCCCCTATTTTTGTTATTATCAAAAAACTTCTC
TTAATTTCTTTGTTTTTTAGCTTCTTTTAAGTCACCTCTAACAATGAAATTGTGTAGATTCAAAAATAGA
ATTAATTCGTAATAAAAAGTCGAAAAAAATTGTGCTCCCTCCCCCCATTAATAATAATTCTATCCCAAAA
TCTACACAATGTTCTGTGTACACTTCTTATGTTTTTTACTTCTGATAAATTTTTTTGAAACATCATAGAA
AAAACCGCACACAAAATACCTTATCATATGTTACGTTTCAGTTTATGACCGCAATTTTTATTTCTTCGCA
CGTCTGGGCCTCTCATGACGTCAAATCATGCTCATCGTGAAAAAGTTTTGGAGTATTTTTGGAATTTTTC
AATCAAGTGAAAGTTTATGAAATTAATTTTCCTGCTTTTGCTTTTTGGGGTTTCCCCTATTGTTTGTCAA
GATTTCGAGGACGGCGTTTTTCTTGCTAAAATCACAAGTATTGATGAGCACGATGCAAGAAAGATCGGAA
GAAGGTTTGGGTTTGAGGCTCAGTGGAAGGTGAGTAGAAGTTGATAATTTGAAAGTGGAGTAGTGTCTAT
GGGGTTTTTGCCTTAAATGACAGAATACATTCCCAATATACCAAACATAACTGTTTCCTACTAGTCGGCC
GTACGGGCCCTTTCGTCTCGCGCGTTTCGGTGATGACGGTGAAAACCTCTGACACATGCAGCTCCCGGAG
ACGGTCACAGCTTGTCTGTAAGCGGATGCCAGATCTGCCCGGGCGGCCGCCTAGTTCTAGACATTCTCTA
ATGAAAAAATCTTTCAGTTGAAATTGAAAATGAGTTAAAGTTGGAGTTTTTATTGAAAACAGATTTCCGT
GTGATTAGTGTTTTTAGCGAGTGTGACAGGACAGCGAAAAAATATAGAAACAAGGGGGGAACTGAAAAGC
TTAGGAATGCATTGAACATGAGAAGGGGAAGGGGAAGGAACAAACTAGACAGGAATTATTGGAATTTAAT
CACATTTGGAGTTTTTTTTCTATTCGACAGAATAATTATCCAGAACATTTTTGTATTAAATATTTATGCA
TCATATGAGTAGTCGGCTTTGTTGTGCATGACGAGTTTGTTATCGACGAAATAGAAGCTGTCAGAACGAG
TCTCGTTTGGATTGTTGATCATGTCGTCCACTGAAAAAGAGATTAGTCTTTTGAATTGTACTTTTTAGAA
TAATGACTCACTGAGTTGTTGAGAGAGTTGAGGGAACTCATAGATATGTTCACAGTTGTTTCGTGAATTC
GGAATACAGAATCCGAATTCAAAGTCAAAACACTTCAGAAGGCGATCTTTGAAGAAGTGACGTTCGATCA
TTCGGAAATGATGGATTGGGATGTCTCCTACTTTGAATTCCACAGTTGCTCCGACCGTTTTGAGTTTCAA
AAAGTTTGGAGCAAATCTATAACGCACGTATCTTGCCGACTCCTGTGGCGACTCATCATTCTCCTGATCG
TTCTCCGGTTTGGCGATCTCGAAAAGCACTTGCTCAGTGTCCAGATCACGGATTTGGAACTTGGTGAACT
CGATGTTATAGATGTTCGCAGATGGGGAGCATAAGAATCCTAAATTTATGTTTTAAACTGAAATCCAAAG
GGAGCAAGATACCTTGAGTGATTCCCGGAAGTGCTAAAACGTCGTTCGGAGTGATTTGAGCTTTCTTCGC
AAGCTCCGATTCCGTTGTGATTCCTTGTTCGGTGCTTGGTGGTGGCCGTGGCATCTGGAAATATGGAAAA
GTTCAACAAAAAGAAAAGAGAAAAGAATGAAATCGGATATCAAGAGTTAGTTGAGCGGTTTCTCTAGTTT
TCTGAGTCTCACCTGCGACGGGAAGGTCGCCGAGCCGGGTGGAATCGATCGTTGTTGCTCGGCTTTCATA
TCGGTTTGGTTGGAAGCGGCTGAAAACGGAAAGAAGTGGAAGAAGGAAAAGAGTGTGGTGTGACAGGAAA
ATGGTAATTAGAGGGTGCCAAATAACCAGCTATATTTTGTTTTTTTTTGAAAACATTTTTAAAAAGAAAA
ATACGATAATGATATCAGATGGATTTCCGGAAAACTGGTATGAAAAATTTCAACCTTTTTGAGTACATGT
AATCAAAATACACTTTGTAAATTATCATTTTTATTGAAACTCCACCATTTTTCTATTTATAACGCTAATA
ATTTGAAAAAGAAACCTGTTGCGAACCGCGGGGTGAATCCCAAAAACGAATGCGTTTTGGTGGAGTGATT
GATTCGAATCGAAGAAGAAAAAGAAGAAGACGTGGAATAGAGAGCTCACTCTTAACCGAGCAGCACACAC
CGACAGAAAAAAAAATGAAATGAATGAGGGTCTTCTTCTTCTTCTTCTTCGAATGATTGACAGAAATGGG
AAAAAGAGGAAGATTGAGAAGGGAAAAAGGAAGGAGAAAAGAAGCAGAAGAAGACGTCAGAGAGGAGAGG
AACGAGCGGAAAAGCAGCGGGCGCAAGTCATAGAAGTAGCAGAGCTGGGGAGAAGAAGACACTATCCAAG
AAAGGAATGACGAGAGAGTATGCAAAGGGGTATAGGGTGCAGACAGAATAGGAACAGAATAACAGATGAT
GAGCCAAGAAGAGTTGAAAAGGGCGATGAATTTGTCATGTAACTTAATTTGGGTCAATTTGAGCATGATG
AATTGAAATCATCCCTTGTTGGGAGTTAATAACCGGTTTGTTATCAGAAACCCTGTAATAGAAGGGCGCC
CTAACTTTGAGCCAATTCATCCCGGTTTCTGTCAAATATATCAAAAAGTGGTCAACTGACAAATTGTTTT
TGATATTATAATAAACATTTTATCCGTTAACAATTTTCGAATACTTTTTACAAGGACTTGGATAAATTGG
CTCAAAGTAAGCCTGCTTTTTTGTACAAACTTGCACGAAGTGAGTTTGCTACCATCATGGAATCAGGAGG
ACATTTCGACAATGTCATATAATGTTTGAAAAATGATTTTAACAAGGGTCTCATTCGAGATAAGCAATGC
TCTGAGCAAGTGGCTCGTCGTCTTCAAGAATCTCTTGTTGATATTCATTTGGATCCTGTTTTGCACGAAG
CATGTGCCATGGATATTCAGAGTTTTTGCAAAAAAGTTCCGCCAGGTCAAACAATCTTTTTAATTTTTAT
ATGATACTTCGGGTGTATTTTTCTTCTTTTTCCTGTTCATTTTCGCTTTTTTCTCACTTTTTTGTAACAA
AATCTCTCACTTTTCTGTAAGTCTTAACAAAAGTTCAATTGGCTCGATCAAGTAAAATTTCGGCCGTATG
AACGTTTTCAAAGGTTTTCATTTTTTTTTAAGTTCATTCACAATATCATGAATCTCTCGTCCTTTGGTTT
CCGGTAAGTAGCGAAATAATATAAGCATACTTATAAATGAAGGAATTGAATATAGAATAAGGAAAGCATA
ACTACCAATAACGGAATATAGAGGTAATACTGTAAATGTACTGATAACCACCATTACAGTATTCATTGAA
TATGCCACAGATTGAGCAATACTACGATGTTTTTGAGGTACCAGTTCAGAGGATATAAACCACGAAATTG
GACCAACTCCAGTTCTGAAATTTCATTATTCGATTAAATCAAAATATATTTGAAAAACCTCACCCATAAG
TATAACCGTAGATGATCAATGCAACTAGGCATCCGTATTTCATCGGGTCAATCAGAATACGTATTTTTGC
GAAGAATACGAATGCAATTAGAGCTAAATTATTGAGAAATGTGAAGAGAAGGAGAAGCTTGCGTCGACCA
ACTCTGTAAACTTATTCATACAATTTTGTCTTCAAATTTTGAACGTTTAAAACTATCTTATTCAATGAGT
TAGCGGGTTTTTATAGTGAGTTAGTTCACGATTATCTAATAAAACTATGTCCAAACATCCTAACTGCGAC
CGTATTCTCACTAACTCGTCTTAAAAACGTTGAGATTATTTTAAACCCTTCTTCAGTACAACTACAGTAC
TGATGCACAAATACAATAATAATAATACATTCAGACATACTCTGAACAATGTAACTTGTTTTTGTTATAC
TGTGGTAACATTTATTGAAATGAAATATAACCTTACTTTTCAATCACAATTCCACCAGTAATTGTTCCAG
AAACATAAGCTAAACCCATTGCAGTTGTACTCCATTCAGCAATTTCTGACTCAACATTTGCATTTTCTAG
AAAGAAAGTAGAGGATAAAAGAAGAGCCCATAATCCGACAAGCAACTTTTCTATACAAAGTTGATAGCTT
GGCGTAATCATGGTCATAGCTGTTTCCTGTGTGAAATTGTTATCCGCTGGTATCAGCTCACTCAAAGGCG
GTAATACGGTTATCCACAGAATCAGGGGATAACGCAGGAAAGAACATGTGAGCAAAAGGCCAGCAAAAGA
CCAGGAACCGTAAAAAGGCCGCGTTGCTGGCGTTTTTCCATAGGCTCCGCCCCCCTGACGAGCATCACAA
AAATCGACGCTCAAGTCAGAGGTGGCGAAACCCGACAGGACTATAAAGATACCAGGCGTTTCCCCCTGGA
AGCTCCCTCGTGCGCTCTCCTGTTCCGACCCTGCCGCTTACCGGATACCTGTCCGCCTTTCTCCCTTCGG
GAAGCGTGGCGCTTTCTCATAGCTCACGCTGTAGGTATCTCAGTTCGGTGTAGGTCGTTCGCTCCAAGCT
GGGCTGTGTGCACGAACCCCCCGTTCAGCCCGACCGCTGCGCCTTATCCGGTAACTATCGTCTTGAGTCC
AACCCGGTAAGACACGACTTATCGCCACTGGCAGCAGCCACTGGTAACAGGATTAGCAGAGCGAGGTATG
TAGGCGGTGCTACAGAGTTCTTGAAGTGGTGGCCTAACTACGGCTACACTAGAAGGACAGTATTTGGTAT
CTGCGCTCTGCTGAAGCCAGTTACCTTCGGAAAAAGAGTTGGTAGCTCTTGATCCGGCAAACAAACCACC
GCTGGTAGCGGTGGTTTTTTTGTTTGCAAGCAGCAGATTACGCGCAGAAAAAAAGGATCTCAAGAAGATC
CTTTGATCTTTTCTACGGGGTCTGACGCTCAGTGGAACGAAAACTCACGTTAAGGGATTTTGGTCATGAG
ATTATCAAAAAGGATCTTCACCTAGATCCTTTTAAATTAAAAATGAAGTTTTAAATCAATCTAAAGTATA
TATGAGTAAACTTGGTCTGACAGTTACCAATGCTTAATCAGTGAGGCACCTATCTCAGCGATCTGTCTAT
TTCGTTCATCCATAGTTGCCTGACTCCCCGTCGTGTAGATAACTACGATACGGGAGGGCTTACCATCTGG
CCCCAGTGCTGCAATGATACCGCGAGACCCACGCTCACCGGCTCCAGATTTATCAGCAATAAACCAGCCA
GCCGGAAGGGCCGAGCGCAGAAGTGGTCCTGCAACTTTATCCGCCTCCATCCAGTCTATTAATTGTTGCC
GGGAAGCTAGAGTAAGTAGTTCGCCAGTTAATAGTTTGCGCAACGTTGTTGCCATTGCTACAGGCATCGT
GGTGTCACGCTCGTCGTTTGGTATGGCTTCATTCAGCTCCGGTTCCCAACGATCAAGGCGAGTTACATGA
TCCCCCATGTTGTGCAAAAAAGCGGTTAGCTCCTTCGGTCCTCCGATCGTTGTCAGAAGTAAGTTGGCCG
CAGTGTTATCACTCATGGTTATGGCAGCACTGCATAATTCTCTTACTGTCATGCCATCCGTAAGATGCTT
TTCTGTGACTGGTGAGTACTCAACCAAGTCATTCTGAGAATAGTGTATGCGGCGACCGAGTTGCTCTTGC
CCGGCGTCAATACGGGATAATACCGCGCCACATAGCAGAACTTTAAAAGTGCTCATCATTGGAAAACGTT
CTTCGGGGCGAAAACTCTCAAGGATCTTACCGCTGTTGAGATCCAGTTCGATGTAACCCACTCGTGCACC
CAACTGATCTTCAGCATCTTTTACTTTCACCAGCGTTTCTGGGTGAGCAAAAACAGGAAGGCAAAATGCC
GCAAAAAAGGGAATAAGGGCGACACGGAAATGTTGAATACTCATACTCTTCCTTTTTCAATATTATTGAA
GCATTTATCAGGGTTATTGTCTCATGAGCGGATACATATTTGAATGTATTTAGAAAAATAAACAAATAGG
GGTTCCGCGCACATTTCCCCGAAAAGTGCCACCTGACGTCTAAGAAACCATTATTATCATGACATTAACC
TATAAAAATAGGCGTATCACGAGGCCCTTTCGTCTCGCGCGTTTCGGTGATGACGGTGAAAACCTCTGAC
ACATGCAGCTCCCGGAGACGGTCACAGCTTGTCTGTAAGCGGATGCCGGGAGCAGACAAGCCCGTCAGGG
CGCGTCAGCGGGTGTTGGCGGGTGTCGGGGCTGGCTTAACTATGCGGCATCAGAGCAGATTGTACTGAGA
GTGCACCATATGCGGTGTGAAATACCGCACAGATGCGTAAGGAGAAAATACCGCATCAGGCGCCATTCGC
CATTCAGGCTGCGCAACTGTTGGGAAGGGCGATCGGTGCGGGCCTCTTCGCTATTACGCCAGCTGGCGAA
AGGGGGATGTGCTGCAAGGCGATTAAGTTGGGTAACGCCAGGGTTTTCCCAGTCACGACGTTGTAAAACG
ACGGCCAGTGAATTATCAACTATGTATAA
