>Addgene plasmid #19325 | pCFJ68 - Exp5605_Punc-122::GFP::unc-54utr | addgene partial sequence | sequence record 25121 | 19325 with GFP-R
CTTCTCCTTTACTCNTTTTTTCTACCGGTACCCTCAAGGGTCCTCCTGAAAATGTTCTATGTTATGTTAG
TATCATTCGAAACATACCTTTGGGTCCTTTGGCCAATCCCGGGGATCCTGTCGCAACCATATTGTGAGCC
CAATGAAGTAAAATTTCATGCTAGTTGCCAGAATATAGTGGTAATATGATATGCACGTAGAATAAACAAA
TTGTTGACTGATAGTCATTTCCGTGGGGTTTTGGAAATGTTTAGAATAAGTCTCCAAATATTGCGTGAAG
GATGAGAAATGAGGGAAACTGCGTGTCACCCAGCTTTCTTGTACAAAGTGGTAAGTGCAAGTAAGATCAG
TGTTTGTTTCGATATCAGTCTGTTTCGTAACGGTCTTCTGTATAACTACAAAAAAGAATAAAAAACCGTA
TCACAACTGAGAAAAAAGACAAAACTTATTGAACAGTGTTCCTTTCAAAAAATTATTTTGTAAAAAATCG
AGTTTTTCTCCAAAATAACGCACGCAATCAAAAACAAGAAAACTAACGTGTTCTCCTGGGCGTGGAACTC
CTTATCAAGATTACCATTATTGTCTGTCAGAATTGATATTTCAATTATTTCATATCTAGACAAACCCGGG
TGTCTTGCATTTATTAGTACT
